Addgene plasmid #40445: LRRK2_1867_2161_F1908Y_L2115A
Depositing lab: Michael J Fox Foundation MJFF. Depositing organization: Michael J Fox Foundation.
Backbone
  Vector backbone: pEMB017
  Backbone manufacturer: Emerald
  Vector type: Baculovirus
Growth in bacteria
  Bacterial resistance: Ampicillin, 100 μg/mL
  Growth temperature: 37°C
  Growth strain: Top10
  Copy number: High Copy
Gene/Insert
  Gene/Insert name: LRRK2
  Species: H. sapiens (human)
  Mutation: aa1867_2161; F1908Y, L2115A
  Entrez Gene: LRRK2 (a.k.a. AURA17, DARDARIN, PARK8, RIPK7, ROCO2)
  Promoter: polH
  Tag / fusion protein: HisTev (N terminal on insert); GST-Tev (N terminal on insert)
  Cloning method: Restriction Enzyme; 5′ cloning site BamHI (destroyed during cloning); 3′ cloning site HindIII (destroyed during cloning)
  Sequencing primers: 5′ DSP2466For:GAATTTCGTCGACAGATC; 3′ DSP2466Rev:AATAACCCGGATCAGCTT
Terms and licenses: Academic/Nonprofit Terms; Industry Terms
How to cite: LRRK2_1867_2161_F1908Y_L2115A was a gift from Michael J Fox Foundation MJFF (Addgene plasmid # 40445 ; http://n2t.net/addgene:40445 ; RRID:Addgene_40445)
