[The description below was written by a language model from this plasmid's Addgene catalogue record and pLannotate feature annotations shown in this document.]
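Description:
LRRK2_1867_2161_F1908Y_L2115A is a baculovirus transfer plasmid built on the pEMB017 backbone (Emerald) for producing a fragment of human LRRK2 in insect cells. It is propagated in E. coli as a high-copy plasmid through a ColE1/pUC-type origin with ampicillin selection (AmpR under its own bla promoter). It also carries an f1 phage origin and a residual lacZα fragment. The expression region is flanked by AcMNPV sequences, with lef2 and ORF603 on one side and the ORF1629 recombination region on the other. These flanks allow homologous recombination with baculoviral DNA, placing the cassette at the polyhedrin locus to generate recombinant virus.

The payload is driven by the very late polyhedrin (polH) promoter and encodes LRRK2 residues 1867–2161 carrying the substitutions F1908Y and L2115A. The annotated 885-nt LRRK2 fragment matches this length. An annotated Schistosoma japonicum GST coding sequence lies upstream of the insert, consistent with the catalogued N-terminal GST-Tev fusion, which permits glutathione affinity purification and tag removal by TEV protease. The catalogue also lists an N-terminal HisTev tag, but the only histidine tract annotated is a short His fragment downstream of the LRRK2 sequence; the record does not show whether it is in frame or translated, so the position of the His tag is unresolved. A divergently oriented β-glucuronidase (GUS) gene under the late p6.9 promoter provides a reporter for identifying recombinant virus. The record does not state a specific purpose or the rationale for the two mutations, but the design suits recombinant production and purification of this LRRK2 fragment.
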