Features (pLannotate 1.2.2; 15 found; start..end, strand, type, name):
    329..453     +  CDS            lef2: baculovirus late expression factor 2
    491..1096    +  CDS            ORF603: baculovirus ORF603 protein
   1167..2972    -  CDS            GUS: β-glucuronidase; uidA (or gusA) from E. coli
   2987..3302    -  promoter       p6.9 promoter: Autographa californica p6.9; baculovirus late basic protein promoter
   3317..3408    +  promoter       polyhedrin promoter: polh from Autographa californica; promoter for the baculovirus polyhedrin gene
   3469..4122    +  CDS            GST26_SCHJA: Experimental evidence at protein level: Swiss-Prot protein existence level 1. GST isoenzymes appear to play a central role in the parasite detoxification system. Other functions are also suspected including a role in increasing the solubility of haematin in the parasite gut. From Schistosoma japonicum (Blood fluke).
   4222..5106    +  CDS            LRRK2 (fragment): LRRK2_HUMAN - Also known as PARK8. Experimental evidence at protein level: Swiss-Prot protein existence level 1. Serine/threonine-protein kinase which phosphorylates a broad range of proteins involved in multiple processes such as neuronal plasticity, autophagy, and vesicle trafficking (PubMed:20949042, PubMed:22012985, PubMed:26824392, PubMed:29125462, PubMed:28720718, PubMed:29127255, PubMed:30398148, PubMed:29212815, PubMed:30635421, PubMed:21850687, PubMed:23395371, PubMed:17114044, PubMed:24687852, PubMed:26014385, PubMed:25201882). Is a key regulator of RAB GTPases by regulating the GTP/
   5135..5152    +  CDS            9xHis (fragment): 9xHis affinity tag
   5189..6546    +  misc_recomb    baculovirus recombination region (ORF1629): contains part of ORF1629
   6544..6621    -  CDS            P61 (fragment): P78_NPVAC - Experimental evidence at protein level: Swiss-Prot protein existence level 1. Plays a role in the transport of the nucleocapsids from the cytoplasm toward the host nucleus together with the host actin- polymerizing Arp2/3 complex. From Autographa californica nuclear polyhedrosis virus (AcMNPV).
   6809..7397    -  rep_origin     ori: high-copy-number ColE1/pMB1/pBR322/pUC origin of replication
   7568..8428    -  CDS            AmpR: β-lactamase; bla; confers resistance to ampicillin, carbenicillin, and related antibiotics
   8429..8533    -  promoter       AmpR promoter: bla
   8560..9015    +  rep_origin     f1 ori (sequence partly withheld): f1 bacteriophage origin of replication; arrow indicates direction of (+) strand synthesis
   9020..1       -  CDS            lacZα (fragment) (across the origin): LacZα fragment of β-galactosidase; lacZ fragment
>Addgene plasmid #40445 | LRRK2_1867_2161_F1908Y_L2115A | depositor full sequence | sequence record 52122 | LRRK2_1867_2161_F1908Y_L2115A sequence 9085 bps
GGAACGGCTCCGCCCACTATTAATGAAATTAAAAATTCCAATTTTAAAAAACGCAGCAAGAGAAACATTT
GTATGAAAGAATGCGTAGAAGGAAAGAAAAATGTCGTCGACATGCTGAACAACAAGATTAATATGCCTCC
GTGTATAAAAAAAATATTGAACGATTTGAAAGAAAACAATGTACCGCGCGGCGGTATGTACAGGAAGAGG
TTTATACTAAACTGTTACATTGCAAACGTGGTTTCGTGTGCCAAGTGTGAAAACCGATGTTTAATCAAGG
CTCTGACGCATTTCTACAACCACGACTCCAAGTGTGTGGGTGAAGTCATGCATCTTTTAATCAAATCCCA
AGATGTGTATAAACCACCAAACTGCCAAAAAATGAAAACTGTCGACAAGCTCTGTCCGTTTGCTGGCAAC
TGCAAGGGTCTCAATCCTATTTGTAATTATTGAATAATAAAACAATTATAAATGCTAAATTTGTTTTTTA
TTAACGATACAAACCAAACGCAACAAGAACATTTGTAGTATTATCTATAATTGAAAACGCGTAGTTATAA
TCGCTGAGGTAATATTTAAAATCATTTTCAAATGATTCACAGTTAATTTGCGACAATATAATTTTATTTT
CACATAAACTAGACGCCTTGTCGTCTTCTTCTTCGTATTCCTTCTCTTTTTCATTTTTCTCTTCATAAAA
ATTAACATAGTTATTATCGTATCCATATATGTATCTATCGTATAGAGTAAATTTTTTGTTGTCATAAATA
TATATGTCTTTTTTAATGGGGTGTATAGTACCGCTGCGCATAGTTTTTCTGTAATTTACAACAGTGCTAT
TTTCTGGTAGTTCTTCGGAGTGTGTTGCTTTAATTATTAAATTTATATAATCAATGAATTTGGGATCGTC
GGTTTTGTACAATATGTTGCCGGCATAGTACGCAGCTTCTTCTAGTTCAATTACACCATTTTTTAGCAGC
ACCGGATTAACATAACTTTCCAAAATGTTGTACGAACCGTTAAACAAAAACAGTTCACCTCCCTTTTCTA
TACTATTGTCTGCGAGCAGTTGTTTGTTGTTAAAAATAACAGCCATTGTAATGAGACGCACAAACTAATA
TCACAAACTGGAAATGTCTATCAATATATAGTTGCTGATCAGATCCTCATTGTTTGCCTCCCTGCTGCGG
TTTTTCACCGAAGTTCATGCCAGTCCAGCGTTTTTGCAGCAGAAAAGCCGCCGACTTCGGTTTGCGGTCG
CGAGTGAAGATCCCTTTCTTGTTACCGCCAACGCGCAATATGCCTTGCGAGGTCGCAAAATCGGCGAAAT
TCCATACCTGTTCACCGACGACGGCGCTGACGCGATCAAAGACGCGGTGATACATATCCAGCCATGCACA
CTGATACTCTTCACTCCACATGTCGGTGTACATTGAGTGCAGCCCGGCTAACGTATCCACGCCGTATTCG
GTGATGATAATCGGCTGATGCAGTTTCTCCTGCCAGGCCAGAAGTTCTTTTTCCAGTACCTTCTCTGCCG
TTTCCAAATCGCCGCTTTGGACATACCATCCGTAATAACGGTTCAGGCACAGCACATCAAAGAGATCGCT
GATGGTATCGGTGTGAGCGTCGCAGAACATTACATTGACGCAGGTGATCGGACGCGTCGGGTCGAGTTTA
CGCGTTGCTTCCGCCAGTGGCGCGAAATATTCCCGTGCACCTTGCGGACGGGTATCCGGTTCGTTGGCAA
TACTCCACATCACCACGCTTGGGTGGTTTTTGTCACGCGCTATCAGCTCTTTAATCGCCTGTAAGTGCGC
TTGCTGAGTTTCCCCGTTGACTGCCTCTTCGCTGTACAGTTCTTTCGGCTTGTTGCCCGCTTCGAAACCA
ATGCCTAAAGAGAGCGAAAAGCCGACAGCAGCAGTTTCATCAATCACCACGATGCCATGTTCATCTGCCC
AGTCGAGCATCTCTTCAGCGTAAGGGTAATGCGAGGTACGGTAGGAGTTGGCCCCAATCCAGTCCATTAA
TGCGTGGTCGTGCACCATCAGCACGTTATCGAATCCTTTGCCACGTAAGTCCGCATCTTCATGACGACCA
AAGCCAGTAAAGTAGAACGGTTTGTGGTTAATCAGGAACTGTTGGCCCTTCACTGCCACTGACCGGATGC
CGACGCGAAGCGGGTAGATATCACACTCTGTCTGGCTTTTGGCTGTGACGCACAGTTCATAGAGATAACC
TTCACCCGGTTGCCAGAGGTGCGGATTCACCACTTGCAAAGTCCCGCTAGTGCCTTGTCCAGTTGCAACC
ACCTGTTGATCCGCATCACGCAGTTCAACGCTGACATCACCATTGGCCACCACCTGCCAGTCAACAGACG
CGTGGTTACAGTCTTGCGCGACATGCGTCACCACGGTGATATCGTCCACCCAGGTGTTCGGCGTGGTGTA
GAGCATTACGCTGCGATGGATTCCGGCATAGTTAAAGAAATCATGGAAGTAAGACTGCTTTTTCTTGCCG
TTTTCGTCGGTAATCACCATTCCCGGCGGGATAGTCTGCCAGTTCAGTTCGTTGTTCACACAAACGGTGA
TACGTACACTTTTCCCGGCAATAACATACGGCGTGACATCGGCTTCAAATGGCGTATAGCCGCCCTGATG
CTCCATCACTTCCTGATTATTGACCCACACTTTGCCGTAATGAGTGACCGCATCGAAACGCAGCACGATA
CGCTGGCCTGCCCAACCTTTCGGTATAAAGACTTCGCGCTGATACCAGACGTTGCCCGCATAATTACGAA
TATCTGCATCGGCGAACTGATCGTTAAAACTGCCTGGCACAGCAATTGCCCGGCTTTCTTGTAACGCGCT
TTCCCACCAACGCTGATCAATTCCACAGTTTTCGCGATCCAGACTGAATGCCCACAGGCCGTCGAGTTTT
TTGATTTCACGGGTTGGGGTTTCTACAGGACGGACCATATTTATAGGTGTAATTTATGTAGCTGTAATTT
TTACCTTATTAATATTTTTTACGCTTTGCATTCGACGACTGAACTCCCAAATATATGTTTAACTCGTCTT
GGTCGTTTGAATTTTTGTTGCTGTGTTTCCTAATATTTTCCATCACCTTAAATATGTTATTGTAATCCTC
AATGTTGAACTTGCAATTGGACACGGCATAGTTTTCCATAGTCGTGTAAAACATGGTATTGGCTGCATTG
TAATACATCCGACTGAGCGGGTACGGATCTATGTGTTTGAGCAGCCTGTTCAAAAACTCTGCATCGTCGC
AAAACGGAATTTCGTCGACAGATCTGATCATGGAGATAATTAAAATGATAACCATCTCGCAAATAAATAA
GTATTTTACTGTTTTCGTAACAGTTTTGTAATAAAAAAACCTATAAATATAGGATCTATGCACCACCATC
ACCACCATCACCACGAGAACCTTTATTTCCAAGGATCAATGGCACCGATCCTGGGGTATTGGAAGATCAA
GGGCCTAGTGCAGCCCACTCGTCTGCTCCTGGAGTACCTAGAAGAGAAGTATGAGGAGCACCTTTATGAG
CGGGACGAGGGTGACAAGTGGCGCAATAAGAAATTCGAGCTAGGCTTGGAATTCCCCAATCTGCCTTATT
ACATCGATGGCGACGTTAAGTTGACTCAGTCCATGGCCATCATCCGCTACATCGCCGACAAGCACAATAT
GCTAGGCGGGTGCCCGAAGGAGCGAGCTGAGATCTCTATGTTGGAAGGGGCCGTGCTGGATATCCGCTAC
GGCGTGAGCCGCATTGCATACTCAAAGGATTTCGAGACCCTCAAGGTTGACTTCCTGTCAAAGCTGCCTG
AAATGCTAAAGATGTTCGAAGACCGTCTCTGTCATAAGACCTACCTGAACGGGGACCACGTGACACACCC
GGACTTTATGTTGTATGACGCTCTGGACGTCGTGCTTTATATGGACCCTATGTGCCTGGACGCTTTTCCC
AAACTAGTGTGTTTCAAGAAACGTATCGAAGCTATCCCTCAGATTGATAAGTACCTGAAGTCCTCAAAGT
ACATCGCCTGGCCCCTTCAAGGTTGGCAAGCCACATTTGGCGGTGGCGACCATCCTCCCAAGTCAGACCT
AGTGCCTAGGCACAACCAGACCAGCCTATATAAGAAAGCCGGGTCAGCTGCCGCTGTGCTGGAGGAGAAC
CTGTATTTCCAGGGCGGATCCAACATCATGCTCAACAACGATGAGCTCGAATTTGAACAAGCTCCAGAAT
TCCTGCTCGGCGACGGCTCTTTCGGCTCCGTATACCGTGCTGCTTATGAAGGCGAAGAAGTCGCCGTAAA
GATCTACAACAAGCACACCTCGCTCCGTCTGCTCCGTCAGGAACTGGTCGTTCTGTGTCATCTGCACCAT
CCGAGCCTCATCTCCCTGCTGGCCGCTGGCATCCGTCCTCGTATGCTGGTGATGGAGCTGGCATCCAAGG
GCTCTCTCGACCGCCTGCTGCAGCAGGACAAGGCTTCTCTGACCCGTACTCTGCAGCATCGTATCGCTCT
GCATGTAGCTGACGGCCTGCGTTATCTTCATTCTGCAATGATCATTTATCGCGACCTGAAACCTCATAAT
GTACTGCTGTTTACTCTGTACCCGAACGCTGCCATCATCGCTAAGATTGCAGACTATGGTATTGCGCAGT
ACTGCTGCCGCATGGGCATTAAAACAAGCGAAGGTACGCCGGGTTTCCGTGCTCCAGAAGTGGCTCGTGG
CAACGTTATTTACAACCAGCAAGCTGACGTTTACTCGTTCGGTCTGCTCCTGTACGATATCCTGACTACC
GGCGGCCGTATCGTAGAAGGTCTGAAGTTCCCTAACGAATTCGACGAACTGGAAATCCAGGGCAAGCTGC
CAGACCCGGTTAAAGAATACGGTTGCGCTCCGTGGCCGATGGTAGAGAAGCTCATCAAACAGTGCGCTAA
AGAAAACCCTCAGGAACGTCCAACCTCTGCTCAAGTGTTCGACATCCTTAACAGCGCTGAACTCGTCTGT
CTGACTCGCCGTATTCTCCTGCCTAAGAATGTTATCGTGGAATGTATGGTTGCTACTCACCATAACTGAT
GATAAGCTTTAGTAAGCACTCGAGCACCACCACCACCACCACTAACCTAGGTAGCTGAGCGCATGCAAGC
TGATCCGGGTTATTAGTACATTTATTAAGCGCTAGATTCTGTGCGTTGTTGATTTACAGACAATTGTTGT
ACGTATTTTAATAATTCATTAAATTTATAATCTTTAGGGTGGTATGTTAGAGCGAAAATCAAATGATTTT
CAGCGTCTTTATATCTGAATTTAAATATTAAATCCTCAATAGATTTGTAAAATAGGTTTCGATTAGTTTC
AAACAAGGGTTGTTTTTCCGAACCGATGGCTGGACTATCTAATGGATTTTCGCTCAACGCCACAAAACTT
GCCAAATCTTGTAGCAGCAATCTAGCTTTGTCGATATTCGTTTGTGTTTTGTTTTGTAATAAAGGTTCGA
CGTCGTTCAAAATATTATGCGCTTTTGTATTTCTTTCATCACTGTCGTTAGTGTACAATTGACTCGACGT
AAACACGTTAAATAGAGCTTGGACATATTTAACATCGGGCGTGTTAGCTTTATTAGGCCGATTATCGTCG
TCGTCCCAACCCTCGTCGTTAGAAGTTGCTTCCGAAGACGATTTTGCCATAGCCACACGACGCCTATTAA
TTGTGTCGGCTAACACGTCCGCGATCAAATTTGTAGTTGAGCTTTTTGGAATTATTTCTGATTGCGGGCG
TTTTTGGGCGGGTTTCAATCTAACTGTGCCCGATTTTAATTCAGACAACACGTTAGAAAGCGATGGTGCA
GGCGGTGGTAACATTTCAGACGGCAAATCTACTAATGGCGGCGGTGGTGGAGCTGATGATAAATCTACCA
TCGGTGGAGGCGCAGGCGGGGCTGGCGGCGGAGGCGGAGGCGGAGGTGGTGGCGGTGATGCAGACGGCGG
TTTAGGCTCAAATGTCTCTTTAGGCAACACAGTCGGCACCTCAACTATTGTACTGGTTTCGGGCGCCGTT
TTTGGTTTGACCGGTCTGAGACGAGTGCGATTTTTTTCGTTTCTAATAGCTTCCAACAATTGTTGTCTGT
CGTCTAAAGGTGCAGCGGGTTGAGGTTCCGTCGGCATTGGTGGAGCGGGCGGCAATTCAGACATCGATGG
TGGTGGTGGTGGTGGAGGCGCTGGAATGTTAGGCACGGGAGAAGGTGGTGGCGGCGGTGCCGCCGGTATA
ATTTGTTCTGGTTTAGTTTGTTCGCGCACGATTGTGGGCACCGGCGCAGGCGCCGCTGGCTGCACAACGG
AAGGTCGTCTGCTTCGAGGCAGCGCTTGGGGTGGTGGCAATTCAATATTATAATTGGAATACAAATCGTA
AAAATCTGCTATAAGCATTGTAATTTCGCTATCGTTTACCGTGCCGATATTTAACAACCGCTCAATGTAA
GCAATTGTATTGTAAAGAGATTGTCTCAAGCTCGGATCGATCCCGCACGCCGATAACAAGCCTTTTCATT
TTTACTACAGCATTGTAGTGGCGAGACACTTCGCTGTCGTCGAGGTTTAAACGCTTCCTCGCTCACTGAC
TCGCTGCGCTCGGTCGTTCGGCTGCGGCGAGCGGTATCAGCTCACTCAAAGGCGGTAATACGGTTATCCA
CAGAATCAGGGGATAACGCAGGAAAGAACATGTGAGCAAAAGGCCAGCAAAAGGCCAGGAACCGTAAAAA
GGCCGCGTTGCTGGCGTTTTTCCATAGGCTCCGCCCCCCTGACGAGCATCACAAAAATCGACGCTCAAGT
CAGAGGTGGCGAAACCCGACAGGACTATAAAGATACCAGGCGTTTCCCCCTGGAAGCTCCCTCGTGCGCT
CTCCTGTTCCGACCCTGCCGCTTACCGGATACCTGTCCGCCTTTCTCCCTTCGGGAAGCGTGGCGCTTTC
TCATAGCTCACGCTGTAGGTATCTCAGTTCGGTGTAGGTCGTTCGCTCCAAGCTGGGCTGTGTGCACGAA
CCCCCCGTTCAGCCCGACCGCTGCGCCTTATCCGGTAACTATCGTCTTGAGTCCAACCCGGTAAGACACG
ACTTATCGCCACTGGCAGCAGCCACTGGTAACAGGATTAGCAGAGCGAGGTATGTAGGCGGTGCTACAGA
GTTCTTGAAGTGGTGGCCTAACTACGGCTACACTAGAAGGACAGTATTTGGTATCTGCGCTCTGCTGAAG
CCAGTTACCTTCGGAAAAAGAGTTGGTAGCTCTTGATCCGGCAAACAAACCACCGCTGGTAGCGGTGGTT
TTTTTGTTTGCAAGCAGCAGATTACGCGCAGAAAAAAAGGATCTCAAGAAGATCCTTTGATCTTTTCTAC
GGGGTCTGACGCTCAGTGGAACGAAAACTCACGTTAAGGGATTTTGGTCATGAGATTATCAAAAAGGATC
TTCACCTAGATCCTTTTAAATTAAAAATGAAGTTTTAAATCAATCTAAAGTATATATGAGTAAACTTGGT
CTGACAGTTACCAATGCTTAATCAGTGAGGCACCTATCTCAGCGATCTGTCTATTTCGTTCATCCATAGT
TGCCTGACTCCCCGTCGTGTAGATAACTACGATACGGGAGGGCTTACCATCTGGCCCCAGTGCTGCAATG
ATACCGCGAGACCCACGCTCACCGGCTCCAGATTTATCAGCAATAAACCAGCCAGCCGGAAGGGCCGAGC
GCAGAAGTGGTCCTGCAACTTTATCCGCCTCCATCCAGTCTATTAATTGTTGCCGGGAAGCTAGAGTAAG
TAGTTCGCCAGTTAATAGTTTGCGCAACGTTGTTGCCATTGCTACAGGCATCGTGGTGTCACGCTCGTCG
TTTGGTATGGCTTCATTCAGCTCCGGTTCCCAACGATCAAGGCGAGTTACATGATCCCCCATGTTGTGCA
AAAAAGCGGTTAGCTCCTTCGGTCCTCCGATCGTTGTCAGAAGTAAGTTGGCCGCAGTGTTATCACTCAT
GGTTATGGCAGCACTGCATAATTCTCTTACTGTCATGCCATCCGTAAGATGCTTTTCTGTGACTGGTGAG
TACTCAACCAAGTCATTCTGAGAATAGTGTATGCGGCGACCGAGTTGCTCTTGCCCGGCGTCAATACGGG
ATAATACCGCGCCACATAGCAGAACTTTAAAAGTGCTCATCATTGGAAAACGTTCTTCGGGGCGAAAACT
CTCAAGGATCTTACCGCTGTTGAGATCCAGTTCGATGTAACCCACTCGTGCACCCAACTGATCTTCAGCA
TCTTTTACTTTCACCAGCGTTTCTGGGTGAGCAAAAACAGGAAGGCAAAATGCCGCAAAAAAGGGAATAA
GGGCGACACGGAAATGTTGAATACTCATACTCTTCCTTTTTCAATATTATTGAAGCATTTATCAGGGTTA
TTGTCTCATGAGCGGATACATATTTGAATGTATTTAGAAAAATAAACAAATAGGGGTTCCGCGCACATTT
CCCCGAAAAGTGCCACCTG
[124 nt withheld, positions 8560-8683]
C
[91 nt withheld, positions 8685-8775]
A
[49 nt withheld, positions 8777-8825]
CCTTTGACGTTGGAGTCCACGTTCTTT
[37 nt withheld, positions 8853-8889]
ACCCTATCTCGGTCTATTCTTTTGATTTATAAGGGATTTTGCCGATTTCGGCCTATTGGTTAAAAAATGA
GCTGATTTAACAAAAATTTAACGCGAATTTTAACAAAATATTAACGTTTACAATTTCCCATTCGCCATTC
AGGCTGCGCAACTGTTGGGAAGGGCGATCGGTGCGGGCCTCTTCGCTATTACGCCA
