>Addgene plasmid #40445 | LRRK2_1867_2161_F1908Y_L2115A | addgene partial sequence | sequence record 53274 | DSP2466Rev 5'-AATAACCCGGATCAGCTT-3'
GGTGCTCGAGTGCTTACTAAAGCTTATCATCAGTTATGGTGAGTAGCAACCATACATTCCACGATAACAT
TCTTAGGCAGGAGAATACGGCGAGTCAGACAGACGAGTTCAGCGCTGTTAAGGATGTCGAACACTTGAGC
AGAGGTTGGACGTTCCTGAGGGTTTTCTTTAGCGCACTGTTTGATGAGCTTCTCTACCATCGGCCACGGA
GCGCAACCGTATTCTTTAACCGGGTCTGGCAGCTTGCCCTGGATTTCCAGTTCGTCGAATTCGTTAGGGA
ACTTCAGACCTTCTACGATACGGCCGCCGGTAGTCAGGATATCGTACAGGAGCAGACCGAACGAGTAAAC
GTCAGCTTGCTGGTTGTAAATAACGTTGCCACGAGCCACTTCTGGAGCACGGAAACCCGGCGTACCTTCG
CTTGTTTTAATGCCCATGCGGCAGCAGTACTGCGCAATACCATAGTCTGCAATCTTAGCGATGATGGCAG
CGTTCGGGTACAGAGTAAACAGCAGTACATTATGAGGTTTCAGGTCGCGATAAATGATCATTGCAGAATG
AAGATAACGCAGGCCGTCAGCTACATGCAGAGCGATACGATGCTGCAGAGTACGGGTCAGAGAAGCCTTG
TCCTGCTGCAGCAGGCGGTCGAGAGAGCCCTTGGATGCCAGCTCCATCACCAGCATACGAGGACGGATGC
CAGCGGCCAGCAGGGAGATGAGGCTCGGATGGTGCAGATGACACAGAACGACCAGTTCCTGACGGAGCAG
ACGGAGCGAGGTGTGCTTGTTGTAGATCTTTACGGCGACTTCTTCGCCTTCATAAGCAGCACGGTATACG
G
