>Addgene plasmid #40445 | LRRK2_1867_2161_F1908Y_L2115A | addgene partial sequence | sequence record 53275 | DSP2466For 5'-GAATTTCGTCGACAGATC-3'
AATAAATAAGTATTTTACTGTTTTCGTAACAGTTTTGTAATAAAAAAACCTATAAATATAGGATCTATGC
ACCACCATCACCACCATCACCACGAGAACCTTTATTTCCAAGGATCAATGGCACCGATCCTGGGGTATTG
GAAGATCAAGGGCCTAGTGCAGCCCACTCGTCTGCTCCTGGAGTACCTAGAAGAGAAGTATGAGGAGCAC
CTTTATGAGCGGGACGAGGGTGACAAGTGGCGCAATAAGAAATTCGAGCTAGGCTTGGAATTCCCCAATC
TGCCTTATTACATCGATGGCGACGTTAAGTTGACTCAGTCCATGGCCATCATCCGCTACATCGCCGACAA
GCACAATATGCTAGGCGGGTGCCCGAAGGAGCGAGCTGAGATCTCTATGTTGGAAGGGGCCGTGCTGGAT
ATCCGCTACGGCGTGAGCCGCATTGCATACTCAAAGGATTTCGAGACCCTCAAGGTTGACTTCCTGTCAA
AGCTGCCTGAAATGCTAAAGATGTTCGAAGACCGTCTCTGTCATAAGACCTACCTGAACGGGGACCACGT
GACACACCCGGACTTTATGTTGTATGACGCTCTGGACGTCGTGCTTTATATGGACCCTATGTGCCTGGAC
GCTTTTCCCAAACTAGTGTGTTTCAAGAAACGTATCGAAGCTATCCCTCAGATTGATAAGTACCTGAAGT
CCTCAAAGTACATCGCCTGGCCCCTTCAAGGTTGGCAAGCCACATTTGGCGGTGGCGACCATCCTCCCAA
GTCAGACCTAGTGCCTAGGCACAACCAGACCAGCCTATATAAGAAAGCCGGGTCAGCTGCCGCTG
